Addgene plasmid #206996: pML33
Purpose: Contains OsTiR1 ORF and LoxP and Lox2272 sites.
Depositing lab: Eugene Makeyev. Depositing organization: King's College London. Publication: Protocol for auxin-inducible depletion of the RNA-binding protein PTBP1 in mouse embryonic stem cells. Kainov Y, Zhuravskaya A, Makeyev EV. STAR Protoc. 2023 Oct 18;4(4):102644. doi: 10.1016/j.xpro.2023.102644. PubMed 37862173.
Backbone
  Vector backbone: p2Lox
  Vector type: Mammalian Expression
Growth in bacteria
  Bacterial resistance: Ampicillin, 100 μg/mL
  Growth temperature: 37°C
  Growth strain: DH5alpha
  Copy number: Unknown
Gene/Insert
  Gene/Insert name: OsTiR1
  Species: Oryza sativa
  Insert size (bp): 1728
  Cloning method: Restriction Enzyme; 5′ cloning site EcoRV (destroyed during cloning); 3′ cloning site BsrGI (not destroyed)
  Sequencing primers: 5′ TGGTGTCGATAACTTCGTATA
Terms and licenses: Academic/Nonprofit Terms; Industry Terms: Not Available to Industry
How to cite: pML33 was a gift from Eugene Makeyev (Addgene plasmid # 206996 ; http://n2t.net/addgene:206996 ; RRID:Addgene_206996)
