[The description below was written by a language model from this plasmid's Addgene catalogue record and pLannotate feature annotations shown in this document.]
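Description:
pML33 is a mammalian expression/targeting plasmid built on the p2Lox backbone that carries the open reading frame for OsTIR1, the auxin-receptor F-box protein from rice (Oryza sativa). It is propagated in E. coli through a high-copy ColE1/pUC-type origin and selected with ampicillin via the β-lactamase gene and its native promoter. An f1 phage origin is also present, along with short remnants of lacZα, bom and rop left over from earlier cloning vectors.

The annotated payload region begins with the mouse PGK promoter, followed directly by a loxP site and an adjacent lox2272 site, a fragment of pBluescript polylinker, the roughly 1.7 kb OsTIR1 coding sequence, a second polylinker fragment and an SV40 polyadenylation signal. That signal, together with a small piece of SV40 large T antigen sequence, is annotated on the opposite strand. loxP and lox2272 each recombine with a matching site in the presence of Cre but not with each other, so such heterospecific sites are commonly used for directional, recombinase-mediated insertion of a cassette into a pre-engineered genomic acceptor locus. The record does not describe the acceptor locus or say which promoter ultimately drives OsTIR1 after integration, and the feature table shows only one copy of each lox site.

The associated publication describes auxin-inducible depletion of the RNA-binding protein PTBP1 in mouse embryonic stem cells. In that type of system, OsTIR1 joins the cell's SCF ubiquitin ligase. When auxin is added, it targets proteins tagged with an auxin-inducible degron for rapid proteasomal degradation. pML33 therefore serves to supply the OsTIR1 component of that system.
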