Features (pLannotate 1.2.2; 15 found; start..end, strand, type, name):
     19..518     +  promoter       PGK promoter: mouse phosphoglycerate kinase 1 promoter
    568..601     +  protein_bind   loxP: Cre-mediated recombination occurs in the 8-bp core sequence (GCATACAT). Cre recombinase
    604..637     +  protein_bind   lox2272: Cre-mediated recombination occurs in the 8-bp core sequence (GGATACTT). lox2272 sites are compatible with each other, but incompatible with loxP or loxN sites (Lee and Saito, 1988). Cre recombinase
    638..667     -  misc_feature   MCS (fragment): pBluescript multiple cloning site
    681..2405    +  CDS            TIR1B_ORYSJ: Experimental evidence at transcript level: Swiss-Prot protein existence level 2. From Oryza sativa subsp. japonica (Rice).
   2460..2503    -  misc_feature   MCS (fragment): pBluescript multiple cloning site
   2519..2640    -  polyA_signal   SV40 poly(A) signal: SV40 polyadenylation signal
   2663..2731    -  CDS            large T antigen (fragment): large T antigen from SV40 (simian virus 40)
   2752..2819    +  CDS            lacZα (fragment): LacZα fragment of β-galactosidase; lacZ fragment
   2823..3251    +  rep_origin     f1 ori (sequence partly withheld): f1 bacteriophage origin of replication; arrow indicates direction of (+) strand synthesis
   3279..3378    -  misc_feature   bom (fragment): basis of mobility region from pBR322
   3480..3515    -  CDS            rop (fragment): Rop protein, which maintains plasmids at low copy number; rop
   3610..3714    +  promoter       AmpR promoter: bla
   3715..4575    +  CDS            AmpR: β-lactamase; bla; confers resistance to ampicillin, carbenicillin, and related antibiotics
   4746..5334    +  rep_origin     ori: high-copy-number ColE1/pMB1/pBR322/pUC origin of replication
>Addgene plasmid #206996 | pML33 | addgene full sequence | sequence record 409726 | Addgene NGS Result
CGACCTCGAAATTCTACCGGGTAGGGGAGGCGCTTTTCCCAAGGCAGTCTGGAGCATGCGCTTTAGCAGC
CCCGCTGGGCACTTGGCGCTACACAAGTGGCCTCTGGCCTCGCACACATTCCACATCCACCGGTAGGCGC
CAACCGGCTCCGTTCTTTGGTGGCCCCTTCGCGCCACCTTCTACTCCTCCCCTAGTCAGGAAGTTCCCCC
CCGCCCCGCAGCTCGCGTCGTGCAGGACGTGACAAATGGAAGTAGCACGTCTCACTAGTCTCGTGCAGAT
GGACAGCACCGCTGAGCAATGGAAGCGGGTAGGCCTTTGGGGCAGCGGCCAATAGCAGCTTTGCTCCTTC
GCTTTCTGGGCTCAGAGGCTGGGAAGGGGTGGGTCCGGGGGCGGGCTCAGGGGCGGGCTCAGGGGCGGGG
CGGGCGCCCGAAGGTCCTCCGGAGGCCCGGCATTCTGCACGCTTCAAAAGCGCACGTCTGCCGCGCTGTT
CTCCTCTTCCTCATCTCCGGGCCTTTCGACCTGCATCCATCTAGATCTCGAAGGATCTGGAGGCCACCAT
GGTGTCGATAACTTCGTATAGCATACATTATACGAAGTTATCGATAACTTCGTATAGGATACTTTATACG
AAGTTATCTCGAGGTCGACGGTATCGATAAGCTTGATTAGCGCTGCCACCATGACATACTTTCCTGAAGA
GGTCGTCGAACACATTTTTAGCTTCCTGCCTGCACAGAGAGATAGAAACACAGTGAGCCTGGTCTGCAAA
GTGTGGTACGAGATCGAACGCCTGAGCCGGAGAGGAGTGTTCGTCGGCAACTGCTATGCTGTGAGAGCAG
GCAGGGTCGCCGCTAGGTTTCCAAATGTGCGCGCACTGACCGTCAAGGGGAAACCCCACTTCGCCGACTT
TAACCTGGTGCCCCCTGATTGGGGAGGATACGCCGGCCCTTGGATCGAGGCAGCCGCTCGCGGCTGTCAT
GGACTGGAGGAACTGCGCATGAAGCGAATGGTGGTCTCTGACGAAAGTCTGGAGCTGCTGGCTCGGAGCT
TCCCTAGGTTTCGCGCACTGGTGCTGATTTCTTGCGAAGGCTTCAGCACCGATGGACTGGCAGCCGTGGC
CTCCCACTGTAAGCTGCTGCGGGAGCTGGACCTCCAGGAGAATGAAGTGGAGGATAGAGGCCCCAGATGG
CTGTCTTGCTTCCCAGACTCATGTACCAGCCTGGTGTCCCTGAACTTTGCCTGCATCAAAGGCGAAGTGA
ATGCTGGGTCCCTGGAGCGGCTGGTCTCAAGAAGCCCCAACCTGAGGTCTCTGCGGCTGAACCGGAGCGT
GAGCGTGGACACTCTGGCTAAGATTCTGCTGAGAACCCCTAACCTGGAGGATCTGGGAACCGGCAATCTG
ACAGACGATTTCCAGACAGAATCCTACTTTAAACTGACTTCTGCCCTGGAGAAGTGTAAAATGCTGAGGA
GTCTGTCAGGATTCTGGGATGCTTCACCCGTGTGCCTGAGCTTTATCTACCCTCTGTGTGCACAGCTGAC
AGGCCTGAACCTGAGCTATGCACCAACCCTGGACGCCAGTGATCTGACAAAGATGATCTCACGCTGCGTG
AAACTCCAGCGACTGTGGGTGCTGGACTGTATTTCCGATAAGGGGCTCCAGGTGGTCGCCAGCTCCTGCA
AGGACCTCCAGGAGCTGAGAGTGTTCCCATCTGATTTTTACGTGGCCGGATATAGTGCTGTCACTGAGGA
AGGCCTGGTGGCAGTCTCACTGGGATGCCCAAAGCTGAACAGCCTGCTGTATTTCTGTCATCAGATGACT
AATGCTGCACTGGTGACCGTCGCCAAGAACTGCCCTAATTTCACCCGATTTCGGCTGTGTATTCTGGAAC
CAGGCAAACCCGACGTGGTCACATCCCAGCCACTGGATGAAGGGTTTGGAGCTATCGTGAGAGAGTGCAA
GGGACTCCAGAGGCTGAGCATTTCCGGCCTGCTGACAGACAAAGTGTTCATGTACATCGGCAAGTATGCT
AAGCAGCTGGAGATGCTGAGCATTGCATTTGCCGGAGACTCCGATAAGGGCATGATGCACGTGATGAACG
GGTGTAAGAATCTGCGAAAACTGGAAATCCGGGACAGCCCTTTCGGGGATGCCGCTCTGCTGGGAAACTT
TGCCAGATACGAGACAATGAGGAGCCTGTGGATGTCTAGTTGCAATGTGACTCTGAAGGGCTGTCAGGTC
CTGGCTAGTAAAATGCCTATGCTGAACGTGGAAGTCATTAATGAGCGGGACGGGTCTAACGAAATGGAGG
AAAATCATGGCGACCTGCCAAAGGTGGAGAAACTGTATGTGTATCGGACCACCGCAGGGGCAAGAGATGA
TGCTCCCAACTTTGTGAAGATTCTGTGAGGATCCATCGGATCCCGGGCCCGTCGACGGTACAAGTAATGA
ATTAATTAAGAATTCCTGCAGCCCGGGGGATCCACTAGTTCTAGAGCGGCCGCTTCGAGCAGACATGATA
AGATACATTGATGAGTTTGGACAAACCACAACTAGAATGCAGTGAAAAAAATGCTTTATTTGTGAAATTT
GTGATGCTATTGCTTTATTTGTAACCATTATAAGCTGCAATAAACAAGTTAACAACAACAATTGCATTCA
TTTTATGTTTCAGGTTCAGGGGGAGATGTGGGAGGTTTTTTAAAGCAAGTAAAACCTCTACAAATGTGGT
AAAATCGCGATAAGGATCCGGGCTGGCGTAATAGCGAAGAGGCCCGCACCGATCGCCCTTCCCAACAGTT
GCGCAGCCTGAATGGCGAATGG
[124 nt withheld, positions 2823-2946]
C
[91 nt withheld, positions 2948-3038]
A
[49 nt withheld, positions 3040-3088]
CCTTTGACGTTGGAGTCCACGTTCTTT
[37 nt withheld, positions 3116-3152]
ACCCTATCTCGGTCTATTCTTTTGATTTATAAGGGATTTTGCCGATTTCGGCCTATTGGTTAAAAAATGA
GCTGATTTAACAAAAATTTAACGCGAATTTTAACAAAATATTAACGCTTACAATTTCCTGATGCGGTATT
TTCTCCTTACGCATCTGTGCGGTATTTCACACCGCATATGGTGCACTCTCAGTACAATCTGCTCTGATGC
CGCATAGTTAAGCCAGCCCCGACACCCGCCAACACCCGCTGACGCGCCCTGACGGGCTTGTCTGCTCCCG
GCATCCGCTTACAGACAAGCTGTGACCGTCTCCGGGAGCTGCATGTGTCAGAGGTTTTCACCGTCATCAC
CGAAACGCGCGAGACGAAAGGGCCTCGTGATACGCCTATTTTTATAGGTTAATGTCATGATAATAATGGT
TTCTTAGACGTCAGGTGGCACTTTTCGGGGAAATGTGCGCGGAACCCCTATTTGTTTATTTTTCTAAATA
CATTCAAATATGTATCCGCTCATGAGACAATAACCCTGATAAATGCTTCAATAATATTGAAAAAGGAAGA
GTATGAGTATTCAACATTTCCGTGTCGCCCTTATTCCCTTTTTTGCGGCATTTTGCCTTCCTGTTTTTGC
TCACCCAGAAACGCTGGTGAAAGTAAAAGATGCTGAAGATCAGTTGGGTGCACGAGTGGGTTACATCGAA
CTGGATCTCAACAGCGGTAAGATCCTTGAGAGTTTTCGCCCCGAAGAACGTTTTCCAATGATGAGCACTT
TTAAAGTTCTGCTATGTGGCGCGGTATTATCCCGTATTGACGCCGGGCAAGAGCAACTCGGTCGCCGCAT
ACACTATTCTCAGAATGACTTGGTTGAGTACTCACCAGTCACAGAAAAGCATCTTACGGATGGCATGACA
GTAAGAGAATTATGCAGTGCTGCCATAACCATGAGTGATAACACTGCGGCCAACTTACTTCTGACAACGA
TCGGAGGACCGAAGGAGCTAACCGCTTTTTTGCACAACATGGGGGATCATGTAACTCGCCTTGATCGTTG
GGAACCGGAGCTGAATGAAGCCATACCAAACGACGAGCGTGACACCACGATGCCTGTAGCAATGGCAACA
ACGTTGCGCAAACTATTAACTGGCGAACTACTTACTCTAGCTTCCCGGCAACAATTAATAGACTGGATGG
AGGCGGATAAAGTTGCAGGACCACTTCTGCGCTCGGCCCTTCCGGCTGGCTGGTTTATTGCTGATAAATC
TGGAGCCGGTGAGCGTGGGTCTCGCGGTATCATTGCAGCACTGGGGCCAGATGGTAAGCCCTCCCGTATC
GTAGTTATCTACACGACGGGGAGTCAGGCAACTATGGATGAACGAAATAGACAGATCGCTGAGATAGGTG
CCTCACTGATTAAGCATTGGTAACTGTCAGACCAAGTTTACTCATATATACTTTAGATTGATTTAAAACT
TCATTTTTAATTTAAAAGGATCTAGGTGAAGATCCTTTTTGATAATCTCATGACCAAAATCCCTTAACGT
GAGTTTTCGTTCCACTGAGCGTCAGACCCCGTAGAAAAGATCAAAGGATCTTCTTGAGATCCTTTTTTTC
TGCGCGTAATCTGCTGCTTGCAAACAAAAAAACCACCGCTACCAGCGGTGGTTTGTTTGCCGGATCAAGA
GCTACCAACTCTTTTTCCGAAGGTAACTGGCTTCAGCAGAGCGCAGATACCAAATACTGTTCTTCTAGTG
TAGCCGTAGTTAGGCCACCACTTCAAGAACTCTGTAGCACCGCCTACATACCTCGCTCTGCTAATCCTGT
TACCAGTGGCTGCTGCCAGTGGCGATAAGTCGTGTCTTACCGGGTTGGACTCAAGACGATAGTTACCGGA
TAAGGCGCAGCGGTCGGGCTGAACGGGGGGTTCGTGCACACAGCCCAGCTTGGAGCGAACGACCTACACC
GAACTGAGATACCTACAGCGTGAGCTATGAGAAAGCGCCACGCTTCCCGAAGGGAGAAAGGCGGACAGGT
ATCCGGTAAGCGGCAGGGTCGGAACAGGAGAGCGCACGAGGGAGCTTCCAGGGGGAAACGCCTGGTATCT
TTATAGTCCTGTCGGGTTTCGCCACCTCTGACTTGAGCGTCGATTTTTGTGATGCTCGTCAGGGGGGCGG
AGCCTATGGAAAAACGCCAGCAACGCGGCCTTTTTACGGTTCCTGGCCTTTTGCTGGCCTTTTGCTCACA
TGGCTCGACAGATCT
